Addgene plasmid #161060: pDONR221-MFSD9_STOP
Purpose: Gateway entry clone with codon-optimized ORF sequence for subcloning into custom expression vectors. Contains a STOP codon at the end of the codon-optimized ORF sequence.
Depositing lab: RESOLUTE Consortium & Giulio Superti-Furga. Depositing organization: CeMM Research Center for Molecular Medicine. Publication: The RESOLUTE consortium: unlocking SLC transporters for drug discovery. Superti-Furga G, Lackner D, Wiedmer T, Ingles-Prieto A, Barbosa B, Girardi E, Goldmann U, Gurtl B, Klavins K, Klimek C, Lindinger S, Lineiro-Retes E, Muller AC, Onstein S, Redinger G, Reil D, Sedlyarov V, Wolf G, Crawford M, Everley R, ... Steppan CM. Nat Rev Drug Discov. 2020 Jul;19(7):429-430. doi: 10.1038/d41573-020-00056-6. PubMed 32265506.
Backbone
  Vector backbone: pDONR221
  Backbone manufacturer: ThermoFisher Scientific
  Backbone size w/o insert (bp): 2550
  Vector type: Mammalian Expression
Growth in bacteria
  Bacterial resistance: Kanamycin, 50 μg/mL
  Growth temperature: 37°C
  Growth strain: NEB Stable
  Copy number: High Copy
Gene/Insert
  Gene/Insert name: MFSD9 (alt name: MGC11332)
  Species: H. sapiens (human)
  Insert size (bp): 1425
  Entrez Gene: MFSD9 (a.k.a. MGC11332)
  Cloning method: Gateway Cloning
  Sequencing primers: 5′ M13-fwd; 3′ M13-rev
Terms and licenses: Academic/Nonprofit Terms; Industry Terms
Depositor comments: This plasmid contains a STOP codon at the end of the codon-optimized ORF. For the version of this plasmid that does not contain a STOP codon, please see Addgene plasmid 131894 For more information on the full Resolute plasmid collection, please see www.addgene.org/depositor-collections/re-solute/. Please provide your feedback on this plasmid to the RESOLUTE consortium by filling out their RESOLUTE repository feedback form: https://forms.office.com/Pages/ResponsePage.aspx?id=0e05yklzmkS7rjFGQL4N7z4feCLQvEJAmVcOCM_u885UN1JJRko0Ukg4TVQwNTZLOUxPQVJWT1NHUCQlQCN0PWcu
How to cite: pDONR221-MFSD9_STOP was a gift from RESOLUTE Consortium & Giulio Superti-Furga (Addgene plasmid # 161060 ; http://n2t.net/addgene:161060 ; RRID:Addgene_161060)
