[The description below was written by a language model from this plasmid's Addgene catalogue record and pLannotate feature annotations shown in this document.]
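Description:
pDONR221-MFSD9_STOP is a Gateway entry clone built on the pDONR221 backbone, carrying a codon-optimized open reading frame for human MFSD9 (also recorded as MGC11332), a member of the major facilitator superfamily. It belongs to a large collection of solute carrier transporter clones produced by a consortium studying this protein class. The plasmid is about 4 kb in total. It is maintained in E. coli through a high-copy ColE1/pUC-type origin and selected with kanamycin via an aminoglycoside phosphotransferase gene.

The roughly 1.4 kb MFSD9 coding sequence lies between attL1 and attL2, the recombination sites used in the Gateway LR reaction, so the ORF can be transferred directionally into any attR-containing destination vector. This version retains a stop codon at the end of the ORF, making it suited to expressing the native, untagged protein or N-terminally tagged fusions. A companion clone without the stop codon exists for C-terminal fusions. Although the catalogue lists the vector type as mammalian expression, the feature table shows no eukaryotic promoter upstream of the insert, so expression depends on the destination vector chosen. The rrnB T1 and T2 terminators upstream of attL1 insulate the cassette from read-through transcription from the backbone. A T7 promoter sits beyond attL2 on the opposite strand, pointing back towards the insert. Short lacI and lacZα fragments are also annotated and appear to be backbone remnants rather than functional genes. M13 forward and reverse primer sites flank the cassette for sequence verification.
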