Features (pLannotate 1.2.2; 10 found; start..end, strand, type, name):
    121..213     +  CDS            lacI (fragment): lac repressor; lacI; The lac repressor binds to the lac operator to inhibit transcription in E. coli. This inhibition can be relieved by adding lactose or isopropyl-β-D-thiogalactopyranoside (IPTG).
    268..295     -  terminator     rrnB T2 terminator: transcription terminator T2 from the E. coli rrnB gene
    427..470     +  terminator     rrnB T1 terminator: Escherichia coli rrnB; transcription terminator T1 from the E. coli rrnB gene
    517..553     -  CDS            lacZα (fragment): LacZα fragment of β-galactosidase; lacZ fragment
    569..668     +  protein_bind   attL1: mutant version of attL; recombination site for the Gateway® LR reaction LR Clonase™
    674..2095    +  CDS            MFSD9: MFSD9_HUMAN - Experimental evidence at transcript level: Swiss-Prot protein existence level 2. From Homo sapiens (Human).
   2100..2199    -  protein_bind   attL2: mutant version of attL; recombination site for the Gateway® LR reaction LR Clonase™
   2217..2235    -  promoter       T7 promoter: promoter for bacteriophage T7 RNA polymerase
   2369..3178    +  CDS            KanR: aminoglycoside phosphotransferase; aph(3')-Ia; confers resistance to kanamycin in bacteria or G418 (Geneticin®) in eukaryotes
   3325..3913    +  rep_origin     ori: high-copy-number ColE1/pMB1/pBR322/pUC origin of replication
>Addgene plasmid #161060 | pDONR221-MFSD9_STOP | depositor full sequence | sequence record 312054 | Full Sequence
CTTTCCTGCGTTATCCCCTGATTCTGTGGATAACCGTATTACCGCCTTTGAGTGAGCTGATACCGCTCGC
CGCAGCCGAACGACCGAGCGCAGCGAGTCAGTGAGCGAGGAAGCGGAAGAGCGCCCAATACGCAAACCGC
CTCTCCCCGCGCGTTGGCCGATTCATTAATGCAGCTGGCACGACAGGTTTCCCGACTGGAAAGCGGGCAG
TGAGCGCAACGCAATTAATACGCGTACCGCTAGCCAGGAAGAGTTTGTAGAAACGCAAAAAGGCCATCCG
TCAGGATGGCCTTCTGCTTAGTTTGATGCCTGGCAGTTTATGGCGGGCGTCCTGCCCGCCACCCTCCGGG
CCGTTGCTTCACAACGTTCAAATCCGCTCCCGGCGGATTTGTCCTACTCAGGAGAGCGTTCACCGACAAA
CAACAGATAAAACGAAAGGCCCAGTCTTCCGACTGAGCCTTTCGTTTTATTTGATGCCTGGCAGTTCCCT
ACTCTCGCGTTAACGCTAGCATGGATGTTTTCCCAGTCACGACGTTGTAAAACGACGGCCAGTCTTAAGC
TCGGGCCCCAAATAATGATTTTATTTTGACTGATAGTGACCTGTTCGTTGCAACACATTGATGAGCAATG
CTTTTTTATAATGCCAACTTTGTACAAAAAAGCAGGCTCCACCATGGAGCTGGGAGGACACTGGGACATG
AACTCCGCCCCTAGGCTGGTGTCTGAGACCGCAGAGAGAAAGCAGGAGCAGAAGACCGGCACAGAGGCCG
AGGCAGCAGACAGCGGAGCAGTGGGAGCACGGAGATTTCTGCTGTGCCTGTACCTGGTGGGCTTTCTGGA
TCTGTTCGGCGTGTCCATGGTGGTGCCACTGCTGTCTCTGCACGTGAAGAGCCTGGGAGCATCCCCAACA
GTGGCAGGAATCGTGGGAAGCTCCTACGGAATCCTGCAGCTGTTCTCTAGCACCCTGGTGGGCTGCTGGT
CTGATGTGGTGGGCAGGCGCTCCTCTCTGCTGGCATGTATCCTGCTGAGCGCCCTGGGATATCTGCTGCT
GGGAGCAGCCACAAACGTGTTCCTGTTTGTGCTGGCAAGGGTGCCAGCAGGCATCTTTAAGCACACCCTG
TCTATCAGCCGGGCCCTGCTGAGCGACGTGGTGCCAGAGAAGGAGAGACCCCTGGTCATCGGCCACTTTA
ACACAGCATCCGGAGTGGGCTTCATCCTGGGACCAGTGGTGGGAGGATACCTGACCGAGCTGGAGGATGG
CTTCTATCTGACAGCCTTCATCTGTTTTCTGGTGTTCATCCTGAATGCCGGCCTGGTGTGGTTCTTTCCT
TGGAGGGAGGCAAAGCCAGGATCCACCGAGAAGGGACTGCCACTGAGGAAGACACACGTGCTGCTGGGCC
GCTCTCACGACACCGTGCAGGAGGCAGCCACAAGCAGGAGAGCAAGGGCCTCCAAGAAGACCGCACAGCC
TTGGGTGGAGGTGGTGCTGGCCCTGCGCAACATGAAGAATCTGCTGTTTTCCGAGATGTGGGATATCTTC
CTGGTGCGGCTGCTGATGGCCATGGCCGTGATGCTGTACTATTCTAACTTTGTGCTGGCCCTGGAGGAGA
GGTTCGGCGTGCGCCCTAAGGTGACAGGCTACCTGATCTCCTATAGCTCCATGCTGGGAGCAGTGGCAGG
ACTGGCCCTGGGACCAATCCTGCGGCTGTACAAGCACAATTCTCAGGCCCTGCTGCTGCACTCTAGCATC
CTGACCTGCACACTGCTGCTGCTGTATAGCCTGGCACCAACCATGGGAGCAGTGGTGCTGTCCTCTACCC
TGCTGTCCTTTTCTACAGCCATCGGCAGAACCTGTATCACAGACCTGCAGCTGACCGTGGGAGGAGCACA
GGCAAGCGGCACACTGATCGGAGTGGGACAGTCCGTGACCGCAGTGGGAAGGATCATCGCACCACTGCTG
AGCGGAGTGGCACAGGAGGTGTCTCCTTGCGGACCACCTAGCCTGGGAGCCGTGCTGGCCCTGGTGGCCA
TCTTCATCATGTCCCTGAACAAGAGACACAGCTCCGGCGATGGCAATTCTAAGCTGAAGAGCGAGTAAGA
CCCAGCTTTCTTGTACAAAGTTGGCATTATAAGAAAGCATTGCTTATCAATTTGTTGCAACGAACAGGTC
ACTATCAGTCAAAATAAAATCATTATTTGCCATCCAGCTGATATCCCCTATAGTGAGTCGTATTACATGG
TCATAGCTGTTTCCTGGCAGCTCTGGCCCGTGTCTCAAAATCTCTGATGTTACATTGCACAAGATAAAAT
AATATCATCATGAACAATAAAACTGTCTGCTTACATAAACAGTAATACAAGGGGTGTTATGAGCCATATT
CAACGGGAAACGTCGAGGCCGCGATTAAATTCCAACATGGATGCTGATTTATATGGGTATAAATGGGCTC
GCGATAATGTCGGGCAATCAGGTGCGACAATCTATCGCTTGTATGGGAAGCCCGATGCGCCAGAGTTGTT
TCTGAAACATGGCAAAGGTAGCGTTGCCAATGATGTTACAGATGAGATGGTCAGACTAAACTGGCTGACG
GAATTTATGCCTCTTCCGACCATCAAGCATTTTATCCGTACTCCTGATGATGCATGGTTACTCACCACTG
CGATCCCCGGAAAAACAGCATTCCAGGTATTAGAAGAATATCCTGATTCAGGTGAAAATATTGTTGATGC
GCTGGCAGTGTTCCTGCGCCGGTTGCATTCGATTCCTGTTTGTAATTGTCCTTTTAACAGCGATCGCGTA
TTTCGTCTCGCTCAGGCGCAATCACGAATGAATAACGGTTTGGTTGATGCGAGTGATTTTGATGACGAGC
GTAATGGCTGGCCTGTTGAACAAGTCTGGAAAGAAATGCATAAACTTTTGCCATTCTCACCGGATTCAGT
CGTCACTCATGGTGATTTCTCACTTGATAACCTTATTTTTGACGAGGGGAAATTAATAGGTTGTATTGAT
GTTGGACGAGTCGGAATCGCAGACCGATACCAGGATCTTGCCATCCTATGGAACTGCCTCGGTGAGTTTT
CTCCTTCATTACAGAAACGGCTTTTTCAAAAATATGGTATTGATAATCCTGATATGAATAAATTGCAGTT
TCATTTGATGCTCGATGAGTTTTTCTAATCAGAATTGGTTAATTGGTTGTAACACTGGCAGAGCATTACG
CTGACTTGACGGGACGGCGCAAGCTCATGACCAAAATCCCTTAACGTGAGTTACGCGTCGTTCCACTGAG
CGTCAGACCCCGTAGAAAAGATCAAAGGATCTTCTTGAGATCCTTTTTTTCTGCGCGTAATCTGCTGCTT
GCAAACAAAAAAACCACCGCTACCAGCGGTGGTTTGTTTGCCGGATCAAGAGCTACCAACTCTTTTTCCG
AAGGTAACTGGCTTCAGCAGAGCGCAGATACCAAATACTGTTCTTCTAGTGTAGCCGTAGTTAGGCCACC
ACTTCAAGAACTCTGTAGCACCGCCTACATACCTCGCTCTGCTAATCCTGTTACCAGTGGCTGCTGCCAG
TGGCGATAAGTCGTGTCTTACCGGGTTGGACTCAAGACGATAGTTACCGGATAAGGCGCAGCGGTCGGGC
TGAACGGGGGGTTCGTGCACACAGCCCAGCTTGGAGCGAACGACCTACACCGAACTGAGATACCTACAGC
GTGAGCTATGAGAAAGCGCCACGCTTCCCGAAGGGAGAAAGGCGGACAGGTATCCGGTAAGCGGCAGGGT
CGGAACAGGAGAGCGCACGAGGGAGCTTCCAGGGGGAAACGCCTGGTATCTTTATAGTCCTGTCGGGTTT
CGCCACCTCTGACTTGAGCGTCGATTTTTGTGATGCTCGTCAGGGGGGCGGAGCCTATGGAAAAACGCCA
GCAACGCGGCCTTTTTACGGTTCCTGGCCTTTTGCTGGCCTTTTGCTCACATGTT
