>Addgene plasmid #161060 | pDONR221-MFSD9_STOP | depositor partial sequence | sequence record 312055 | Codon-optimized ORF of MFSD9
ATGGAGCTGGGAGGACACTGGGACATGAACTCCGCCCCTAGGCTGGTGTCTGAGACCGCAGAGAGAAAGC
AGGAGCAGAAGACCGGCACAGAGGCCGAGGCAGCAGACAGCGGAGCAGTGGGAGCACGGAGATTTCTGCT
GTGCCTGTACCTGGTGGGCTTTCTGGATCTGTTCGGCGTGTCCATGGTGGTGCCACTGCTGTCTCTGCAC
GTGAAGAGCCTGGGAGCATCCCCAACAGTGGCAGGAATCGTGGGAAGCTCCTACGGAATCCTGCAGCTGT
TCTCTAGCACCCTGGTGGGCTGCTGGTCTGATGTGGTGGGCAGGCGCTCCTCTCTGCTGGCATGTATCCT
GCTGAGCGCCCTGGGATATCTGCTGCTGGGAGCAGCCACAAACGTGTTCCTGTTTGTGCTGGCAAGGGTG
CCAGCAGGCATCTTTAAGCACACCCTGTCTATCAGCCGGGCCCTGCTGAGCGACGTGGTGCCAGAGAAGG
AGAGACCCCTGGTCATCGGCCACTTTAACACAGCATCCGGAGTGGGCTTCATCCTGGGACCAGTGGTGGG
AGGATACCTGACCGAGCTGGAGGATGGCTTCTATCTGACAGCCTTCATCTGTTTTCTGGTGTTCATCCTG
AATGCCGGCCTGGTGTGGTTCTTTCCTTGGAGGGAGGCAAAGCCAGGATCCACCGAGAAGGGACTGCCAC
TGAGGAAGACACACGTGCTGCTGGGCCGCTCTCACGACACCGTGCAGGAGGCAGCCACAAGCAGGAGAGC
AAGGGCCTCCAAGAAGACCGCACAGCCTTGGGTGGAGGTGGTGCTGGCCCTGCGCAACATGAAGAATCTG
CTGTTTTCCGAGATGTGGGATATCTTCCTGGTGCGGCTGCTGATGGCCATGGCCGTGATGCTGTACTATT
CTAACTTTGTGCTGGCCCTGGAGGAGAGGTTCGGCGTGCGCCCTAAGGTGACAGGCTACCTGATCTCCTA
TAGCTCCATGCTGGGAGCAGTGGCAGGACTGGCCCTGGGACCAATCCTGCGGCTGTACAAGCACAATTCT
CAGGCCCTGCTGCTGCACTCTAGCATCCTGACCTGCACACTGCTGCTGCTGTATAGCCTGGCACCAACCA
TGGGAGCAGTGGTGCTGTCCTCTACCCTGCTGTCCTTTTCTACAGCCATCGGCAGAACCTGTATCACAGA
CCTGCAGCTGACCGTGGGAGGAGCACAGGCAAGCGGCACACTGATCGGAGTGGGACAGTCCGTGACCGCA
GTGGGAAGGATCATCGCACCACTGCTGAGCGGAGTGGCACAGGAGGTGTCTCCTTGCGGACCACCTAGCC
TGGGAGCCGTGCTGGCCCTGGTGGCCATCTTCATCATGTCCCTGAACAAGAGACACAGCTCCGGCGATGG
CAATTCTAAGCTGAAGAGCGAGTAA
